Addgene plasmid #27387: 6mSPL11F15R14::pBIB-BAS (6mSPL11)
Depositing lab: David Bartel. Depositing organization: Whitehead Institute for Biomedical Research. Publication: MicroRNAs prevent precocious gene expression and enable pattern formation during plant embryogenesis. Nodine MD, Bartel DP. Genes Dev. 2010 Dec 1. 24(23):2678-92. 10.1101/gad.1986710 PubMed 21123653.
Backbone
  Vector backbone: pBIB-KAN-GW
  Vector type: used to create transgenic lines
Growth in bacteria
  Bacterial resistance: Kanamycin, 50 μg/mL
  Growth temperature: 37°C
  Growth strain: Mach1
  Growth instructions: MACH-1 strain of E. coli (from Invitrogen)
  Copy number: Unknown
Gene/Insert
  Gene/Insert name: SPL11 mutant (alt name: SPL11)
  Species: A. thaliana (mustard weed)
  Mutation: miR156 target sites of SPL11 mutated
  Entrez Gene: AT1G27360 (a.k.a. F17L21.14, F17L21_14)
  Cloning method: Restriction Enzyme
  Sequencing primers: 5′ n/a; 3′ M13 forward 20
Terms and licenses: Academic/Nonprofit Terms; Industry Terms: Not Available to Industry
Depositor comments: Created by cloning 5.5-kb (including 2.7 kb upstream of CDS, CDS, and 1.3 kb downstream from CDS) genomic fragment in pENTR/D-TOPO (Invitrogen). The Quick- Change Lightning Site-Directed Mutagenesis kit (Stratagene) was used on the resulting plasmids to disrupt miR156-binding sites (primers 5'-AATCTCAAGATATCCACCGTGCACTGTCATTGCTCTCAACCTCTTCGGATCCCCTGG-3' and 5'-CCAGGGGATCCGAAGAGGTTGAGAGCAATGACAGTGCACGGTGGATATCTTGAGATT-3'). This plasmid was recombined with pBIB-KAN-GW using LR clonase (Invitrogen).
How to cite: 6mSPL11F15R14::pBIB-BAS (6mSPL11) was a gift from David Bartel (Addgene plasmid # 27387 ; http://n2t.net/addgene:27387 ; RRID:Addgene_27387)
