[The description below was written by a language model from this plasmid's Addgene catalogue record and pLannotate feature annotations shown in this document.]
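Description:
6mSPL11F15R14::pBIB-BAS (6mSPL11) is a 16.9-kb Agrobacterium binary T-DNA vector for generating transgenic Arabidopsis thaliana lines that carry a microRNA-resistant genomic copy of SPL11 (AT1G27360). The backbone is a broad-host-range IncP-type plasmid: oriV together with the trfA replication protein supports maintenance in both E. coli and Agrobacterium, oriT and traJ allow conjugal mobilisation, and an aphA-3 kanamycin resistance gene provides bacterial selection. Remnants of tetracycline resistance genes, an IS1 element and a partial ColE1 origin are also annotated in the backbone.

Between the nopaline-type right and left border repeats sit two units. The plant selection cassette consists of the mannopine synthase promoter and TMV Ω translational enhancer driving the bar (phosphinothricin acetyltransferase) gene with a gene 7 terminator, giving bialaphos/phosphinothricin (Basta) resistance. This fits the "BAS" in the plasmid name, although the catalogue lists the backbone as pBIB-KAN-GW; the record does not resolve that discrepancy. The payload lies between attB1 and attB2 sites left by a Gateway LR reaction from a pENTR/D-TOPO entry clone. It is a roughly 5.5-kb genomic fragment with about 2.7 kb of upstream sequence, the SPL11 coding region (annotated as three exon segments) and about 1.3 kb of downstream sequence, so expression depends on the gene's own regulatory regions; a NOS terminator follows attB2. Site-directed mutagenesis disrupted the miR156 binding site, uncoupling the SPL11 transcript from miR156-mediated repression. The associated study examined how microRNAs prevent precocious gene expression during plant embryogenesis, and the construct serves to test the consequences of miR156-insensitive SPL11 expression in planta.
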