Features (pLannotate 1.2.2; 32 found; start..end, strand, type, name):
     31..283     +  terminator     NOS terminator: nopaline synthase terminator and poly(A) signal
    288..443     +  CDS            lacZα (fragment) (sequence partly withheld): LacZα fragment of β-galactosidase; lacZ fragment
    441..741     +  rep_origin     M13 ori (fragment) (sequence partly withheld): M13 bacteriophage origin of replication; arrow indicates direction of (+) strand synthesis
    742..872     +  CDS            lacI (fragment): lac repressor; lacI; The lac repressor binds to the lac operator to inhibit transcription in E. coli. This inhibition can be relieved by adding lactose or isopropyl-β-D-thiogalactopyranoside (IPTG).
    926..950     -  misc_feature   LB T-DNA repeat: left border repeat from nopaline C58 T-DNA
   2459..2522    -  CDS            TetR (fragment): tetracycline resistance regulatory protein; tetR
   2546..3694    -  CDS            trfA: trans-acting replication protein that binds to and activates oriV
   3993..4787    -  CDS            KanR: aminoglycoside phosphotransferase; aphA-3; confers resistance to kanamycin
   4979..5746    +  mobile_element IS1: prokaryotic transposable element IS1
   5755..5904    -  CDS            satA (fragment): STA_BACSU - Also known as yyaR. Experimental evidence at protein level: Swiss-Prot protein existence level 1. Involved in resistance to streptothricin, a broad-spectrum antibiotic produced by streptomycetes. Detoxifies streptothricin via acetylation of the beta amino group of the first beta-lysyl moiety of streptothricin. From Bacillus subtilis (strain 168).
   5903..6097    -  CDS            satA (fragment): STA_BACSU - Also known as yyaR. Experimental evidence at protein level: Swiss-Prot protein existence level 1. Involved in resistance to streptothricin, a broad-spectrum antibiotic produced by streptomycetes. Detoxifies streptothricin via acetylation of the beta amino group of the first beta-lysyl moiety of streptothricin. From Bacillus subtilis (strain 168).
   6100..6375    -  CDS            klaC (fragment): KLAC_ECOLX - Also known as telB. Protein predicted: Swiss-Prot protein existence level 4. Belongs to the kla operon, which is associated with cryptic tellurite resistance, and IncW plasmid fertility inhibition. From Escherichia coli.
   6369..7080    -  rep_origin     oriV: incP origin of replication
   7074..7169    -  CDS            traI (fragment): TRAI6_ECOLX - Experimental evidence at protein level: Swiss-Prot protein existence level 1. The initiation process of transfer DNA synthesis requires the interaction of at least three plasmid-specific components (TraH, I, and J) at the transfer origin resulting in the assembly of a specialised nucleoprotein complex - the relaxosome. Site- and strand-specific cleavage at the transfer origin is dependent on TraI and TraJ. From Escherichia coli.
   7207..7578    -  CDS            traJ: oriT-recognizing protein; traJ
   7611..7720    -  oriT           oriT: incP origin of transfer
   7852..8042    +  rep_origin     ori (fragment): high-copy-number ColE1/pMB1/pBR322/pUC origin of replication
   8401..9051    -  CDS            TetR: tetracycline resistance regulatory protein; tetR
   9157..9406    +  CDS            TcR (fragment): tetracycline efflux protein; tetA; confers resistance to tetracycline
   9516..9540    -  misc_feature   RB T-DNA repeat: right border repeat from nopaline C58 T-DNA
   9664..9693    +  promoter       NOS promoter (fragment): nopaline synthase promoter
   9701..9901    -  terminator     gene 7 terminator: transcription terminator for octopine-type Ti plasmid gene 7
   9928..10475   -  CDS            BlpR (fragment): phosphinothricin acetyltransferase; Streptomyces hygroscopicus bar; confers resistance to bialophos or phosphinothricin
  10477..10531   -  misc_feature   TMV Ω: translational enhancer from the tobacco mosaic virus 5'-leader sequence (Gallie et al., 1988)
  10573..10953   -  promoter       MAS promoter: mannopine synthase promoter (Velten et al., 1984)
  11056..11250   +  CDS            mas1 (fragment): MAS1_AGRT9 - Protein inferred from homology: Swiss-Prot protein existence level 3. Reduces deoxy-fructosyl-glutamine to mannopine. From Agrobacterium tumefaciens (strain 15955).
  11252..11282   -  misc_feature   MCS (fragment): pUC18/19 multiple cloning site
  11293..11317   +  protein_bind   attB1: mutant version of attB; recombination site for the Gateway® BP reaction BP Clonase™
  14016..14678   +  CDS            SPL11 (fragment): SPL11_ARATH - Experimental evidence at transcript level: Swiss-Prot protein existence level 2. Trans-acting factor that binds specifically to the consensus nucleotide sequence 5'-TNCGTACAA-3'. From Arabidopsis thaliana (Mouse-ear cress).
  14836..15342   +  CDS            SPL11 (fragment): SPL11_ARATH - Experimental evidence at transcript level: Swiss-Prot protein existence level 2. Trans-acting factor that binds specifically to the consensus nucleotide sequence 5'-TNCGTACAA-3'. From Arabidopsis thaliana (Mouse-ear cress).
  15446..15589   +  CDS            SPL11 (fragment): SPL11_ARATH - Experimental evidence at transcript level: Swiss-Prot protein existence level 2. Trans-acting factor that binds specifically to the consensus nucleotide sequence 5'-TNCGTACAA-3'. From Arabidopsis thaliana (Mouse-ear cress).
  16869..14      -  protein_bind   attB2 (across the origin): mutant version of attB; recombination site for the Gateway® BP reaction BP Clonase™
>Addgene plasmid #27387 | 6mSPL11F15R14::pBIB-BAS (6mSPL11) | depositor full sequence | sequence record 12920 | Author sequence
TTGTACAAAGTGGTGAGCTCGAATTTCCCCGATCGTTCAAACATTTGGCAATAAAGTTTCTTAAGATTGA
ATCCTGTTGCCGGTCTTGCGATGATTATCATATAATTTCTGTTGAATTACGTTAAGCATGTAATAATTAA
CATGTAATGCATGACGTTATTTATGAGATGGGTTTTTATGATTAGAGTCCCGCAATTATACATTTAATAC
GCGATAGAAAACAAAATATAGCGCGCAAACTAGGATAAATTATCGCGCGCGGTGTCATCTATGTTACTAG
ATCGGGAATTCACTGGCCGTCGTTTTACAACGTCGTGACTGGGAAAACCCTGGCGTTACCCAACTTAATC
GCCTTGCAGCACATCCCCCTTTCGCCAGCTGGCGTAATAGCGAAGAGGCCCGCACCGATCGCCCTTCCCA
ACAGTTGCGCAGCCTGAATG
[44 nt withheld, positions 441-484]
C
[141 nt withheld, positions 486-626]
CCTTTGACGTTGGAGTCCACGTTCTTT
[37 nt withheld, positions 654-690]
ACCCTATCTCGGGCTATTCTTTTGATTTATAAGGGATTTTGCCGATTTCGGAACCACCATCAAACAGGAT
TTTCGCCTGCTGGGGCAAACCAGCGTGGACCGCTTGCTGCAACTCTCTCAGGGCCAGGCGGTGAAGGGCA
ATCAGCTGTTGCCCGTCTCACTGGTGAAAAGAAAAACCACCCCAGTACATTAAAAACGTCCGCAATGTGT
TATTAAGTTGTCTAAGCGTCAATTTGTTTACACCACAATATATCCTGCCACCAGCCAGCCAACAGCTCCC
CGACCGGCAGCTCGGCACAAAATCACCACTCGATACAGGCAGCCCATCAGTCCGGGACGGCGTCAGCGGG
AGAGCCGTTGTAAGGCGGCAGACTTTGCTCATGTTACCGATGCTATTCGGAAGAACGGCAACTAAGCTGC
CGGGTTTGAAACACGGATGATCTCGCGGAGGGTAGCATGTTGATTGTAACGATGACAGAGCGTTGCTGCC
TGTGATCAAATATCATCTCCCTCGCAGAGATCCGAATTATCAGCCTTCTTATTCATTTCTCGCTTAACCG
TGACAGGCTGTCGATCTTGAGAACTATGCCGACATAATAGGAAATCGCTGGATAAAGCCGCTGAGGAAGC
TGAGTGGCGCTATTTCTTTAGAAGTGAACGTTGACGATATCAACTCCCCTATCCATTGCTCACCGAATGG
TACAGGTCGGGGACCCGAAGTTCCGACTGTCGGCCTGATGCATCCCCGGCTGATCGACCCCAGATCTGGG
GCTGAGAAAGCCCAGTAAGGAAACAACTGTAGGTTCGAGTCGCGAGATCCCCCGGAACCAAAGGAAGTAG
GTTAAACCCGCTCCGATCAGGCCGAGCCACGCCAGGCCGAGAACATTGGTTCCTGTAGGCATCGGGATTG
GCGGATCAAACACTAAAGCTACTGGAACGAGCAGAAGTCCTCCGGCCGCCAGTTGCCAGGCGGTAAAGGT
GAGCAGAGGCACGGGAGGTTGCCACTTGCGGGTCAGCACGGTTCCGAACGCCATGGAAACCGCCCCCGCC
AGGCCCGCTGCGACGCCGACAGGATCTAGCGCTGCGTTTGGTGTCAACACCAACAGCGCCACGCCCGCAG
TTCCGCAAATAGCCCCCAGGACCGCCATCAATCGTATCGGGCTACCTAGCAGAGCGGCAGAGATGAACAC
GACCATCAGCGGCTGCACAGCGCCTACCGTCGCCGCGACCCCGCCCGGCAGGCGGTAGACCGAAATAAAC
AACAAGCTCCAGAATAGCGAAATATTAAGTGCGCCGAGGATGAAGATGCGCATCCACCAGATTCCCGTTG
GAATCTGTCGGACGATCATCACGAGCAATAAACCCGCCGGCAACGCCCGCAGCAGCATACCGGCGACCCC
TCGGCCTCGCTGTTCGGGCTCCACGAAAACGCCGGACAGATGCGCCTTGTGAGCGTCCTTGGGGCCGTCC
TCCTGTTTGAAGACCGACAGCCCAATGATCTCGCCGTCGATGTAGGCGCCGAATGCCACGGCATCTCGCA
ACCGTTCAGCGAACGCCTCCATGGGCTTTTTCTCCTCGTGCTCGTAAACGGACCCGAACATCTCTGGAGC
TTTCTTCAGGGCCGACAATCGGATCTCGCGGAAATCCTGCACGTCGGCCGCTCCAAGCCGTCGAATCTGA
GCCTTAATCACAATTGTCAATTTTAATCCTCTGTTTATCGGCAGTTCGTAGAGCGCGCCGTGCGTCCCGA
GCGATACTGAGCGAAGCAAGTGCGTCGAGCAGTGCCCGCTTGTTCCTGAAATGCCAGTAAAGCGCTGGCT
GCTGAACCCCCAGCCGGAACTGACCCCACAAGGCCCTAGCGTTTGCAATGCACCAGGTCATCATTGACCC
AGGCGTGTTCCACCAGGCCGCTGCCTCGCAACTCTTCGCAGGCTTCGCCGACCTGCTCGCGCCACTTCTT
CACGCGGGTGGAATCCGATCCGCACATGAGGCGGAAGGTTTCCAGCTTGAGCGGGTACGGCTCCCGGTGC
GAGCTGAAATAGTCGAACATCCGTCGGGCCGTCGGCGACAGCTTGCGGTACTTCTCCCATATGAATTTCG
TGTAGTGGTCGCCAGCAAACAGCACGACGATTTCCTCGTCGATCAGGACCTGGCAACGGGACGTTTTCTT
GCCACGGTCCAGGACGCGGAAGCGGTGCAGCAGCGACACCGATTCCAGGTGCCCAACGCGGTCGGACGTG
AAGCCCATCGCCGTCGCCTGTAGGCGCGACAGGCATTCCTCGGCCTTCGTGTAATACCGGCCATTGATCG
ACCAGCCCAGGTCCTGGCAAAGCTCGTAGAACGTGAAGGTGATCGGCTCGCCGATAGGGGTGCGCTTCGC
GTACTCCAACACCTGCTGCCACACCAGTTCGTCATCGTCGGCCCGCAGCTCGACGCCGGTGTAGGTGATC
TTCACGTCCTTGTTGACGTGGAAAATGACCTTGTTTTGCAGCGCCTCGCGCGGGATTTTCTTGTTGCGCG
TGGTGAACAGGGCAGAGCGGGCCGTGTCGTTTGGCATCGCTCGCATCGTGTCCGGCCACGGCGCAATATC
GAACAAGGAAAGCTGCATTTCCTTGATCTGCTGCTTCGTGTGTTTCAGCAACGCGGCCTGCTTGGCCTCG
CTGACCTGTTTTGCCAGGTCCTCGCCGGCGGTTTTTCGCTTCTTGGTCGTCATAGTTCCTCGCGTGTCGA
TGGTCATCGACTTCGCCAAACCTGCCGCCTCCTGTTCGAGACGACGCGAACGCTCCACGGCGGCCGATGG
CGCGGGCAGGGCAGGGGGAGCCAGTTGCACGCTGTCGCGCTCGATCTTGGCCGTAGCTTGCTGGACCATC
GAGCCGACGGACTGGAAGGTTTCGCGGGGCGCACGCATGACGGTGCGGCTTGCGATGGTTTCGGCATCCT
CGGCGGAAAACCCCGCGTCGATCAGTTCTTGCCTGTATGCCTTCCGGTCAAACGTCCGATTCATTCACCC
TCCTTGCGGGATTGCCCCGACTCACGCCGGGGCAATGTGCCCTTATTCCTGATTTGACCCGCCTGGTGCC
TTGGTGTCCAGATAATCCACCTTATCGGCAATGAAGTCGGTCCCGTAGACCGTCTGGCCGTCCTTCTCGT
ACTTGGTATTCCGAATCTTGCCCTGCACGAATACCAGCGACCCCTTGCCCAAATACTTGCCGTGGGCCTC
GGCCTGAGAGCCAAAACACTTGATGCGGAAGAAGTCGGTGCGCTCCTGCTTGTCGCCGGCATCGTTGCGC
CACATCTAGGTACTAAAACAATTCATCCAGTAAAATATAATATTTTATTTTCTCCCAATCAGGCTTGATC
CCCAGTAAGTCAAAAAATAGCTCGACATACTGTTCTTCCCCGATATCCTCCCTGATCGACCGGACGCAGA
AGGCAATGTCATACCACTTGTCCGCCCTGCCGCTTCTCCCAAGATCAATAAAGCCACTTACTTTGCCATC
TTTCACAAAGATGTTGCTGTCTCCCAGGTCGCCGTGGGAAAAGACAAGTTCCTCTTCGGGCTTTTCCGTC
TTTAAAAAATCATACAGCTCGCGCGGATCTTTAAATGGAGTGTCTTCTTCCCAGTTTTCGCAATCCACAT
CGGCCAGATCGTTATTCAGTAAGTAATCCAATTCGGCTAAGCGGCTGTCTAAGCTATTCGTATAGGGACA
ATCCGATATGTCGATGGAGTGAAAGAGCCTGATGCACTCCGCATACAGCTCGATAATCTTTTCAGGGCTT
TGTTCATCTTCATACTCTTCCGAGCAAAGGACGCCATCGGCCTCACTCATGAGCAGATTGCTCCAGCCAT
CATGCCGTTCAAAGTGCAGGACCTTTGGAACAGGCAGCTTTCCTTCCAGCCATAGCATCATGTCCTTTTC
CCGTTCCACATCATAGGTGGTCCCTTTATACCGGCTGTCCGTCATTTTTAAATATAGGTTTTCATTTTCT
CCCACCAGCTTATATACCTTAGCAGGAGACATTCCTTCCGTATCTTTTACGCAGCGGTATTTTTCGATCA
GTTTTTTCAATTCCGGTGATATTCTCATTTTAGCCATTTATTATTTCCTTCCTCTTTTCTACAGTATTTA
AAGATACCCCAAGAAGCTAATTATAACAAGACGAACTCCAATTCACTGTTCCTTGCATTCTAAAACCTTA
AATACCAGAAAACAGCTTTTTCAAAGTTGTTTTCAAAGTTGGCGTATAACATAGTATCGACGGAGCCGAT
TTTGAAACCACAATTATGGGTGATGCTGCCAACTTACTGATTTAGTGTATGATGGTGTTTTTGAGGTGCT
CCAGTGGCTTCTGTGTCTATCAGCTGTCCCTCCTGTTCAGCTACTGACGGGGTGGTGCGTAACGGCAAAA
GCACCGCCGGACATCAGCGCTATCTCTGCTCTCACTGCCGTAAAACATGGCAACTGCAGTTCACTTACAC
CGCTTCTCAACCCGGTACGCACCAGAAAATCATTGATATGGCCATGAATGGCGTTGGATGCCGGGCAACA
GCCCGCATTATGGGCGTTGGCCTCAACACGATTTTACGTCACTTAAAAAACTCAGGCCGCAGTCGGTAAC
CTCGCGCATACAGCCGGGCAGTGACGTCATCGTCTGCGCGGAAATGGACGAACAGTGGGGCTATGTCGGG
GCTAAATCGCGCCAGCGCTGGCTGTTTTACGCGTATGACAGTCTCCGGAAGACGGTTGTTGCGCACGTAT
TCGGTGAACGCACTATGGCGACGCTGGGGCGTCTTATGAGCCTGCTGTCACCCTTTGACGTGGTGATATG
GATGACGGATGGCTGGCCGCTGTATGAATCCCGCCTGAAGGGAAAGCTGCACGTAATCAGCAAGCGATAT
ACGCAGCGAATTGAGCGGCATAACCTGAATCTGAGGCAGCACCTGGCACGGCTGGGACGGAAGTCGCTGT
CGTTCTCAAAATCGGTGGAGCTGCATGACAAAGTCATCGGGCATTATCTGAACATAAAACACTATCAATA
AGTTGGAGTCATTACCCAATTATGATAGAATTTACAAGCTATAAGGTTATTGTCCTGGGTTTCAAGCATT
AGTCCATGCAAGTTTTTATGCTTTGCCCATTCTATAGATATATTGATAAGCGCGCTGCCTATGCCTTGCC
CCCTGAAATCCTTACATACGGCGATATCTTCTATATAAAAGATATATTATCTTATCAGTATTGTCAATAT
ATTCAAGGCAATCTGCCTCCTCATCCTCTTCATCCTCTTCGTCTTGGTAGCTTTTTAAATATGGCGCTTC
ATAGAGTAATTCTGTAAAGGTCCAATTCTCGTTTTCATACCTCGGTATAATCTTACCTATCACCTCAAAT
GGTTCGCTGGGTTTATCGCACCCCCGAACACGAGCACGGCACCCGCGACCACTATGCCAAGAATGCCCAA
GGTAAAAATTGCCGGCCCCGCCATGAAGTCCGTGAATGCCCCGACGGCCGAAGTGAAGGGCAGGCCGCCA
CCCAGGCCGCCGCCCTCACTGCCCGGCACCTGGTCGCTGAATGTCGATGCCAGCACCTGCGGCACGTCAA
TGCTTCCGGGCGTCGCGCTCGGGCTGATCGCCCATCCCGTTACTGCCCCGATCCCGGCAATGGCAAGGAC
TGCCAGCGCTGCCATTTTTGGGGTGAGGCCGTTCGCGGCCGAGGGGCGCAGCCCCTGGGGGGATGGGAGG
CCCGCGTTAGCGGGCCGGGAGGGTTCGAGAAGGGGGGGCACCCCCCTTCGGCGTGCGCGGTCACGCGCAC
AGGGCGCAGCCCTGGTTAAAAACAAGGTTTATAAATATTGGTTTAAAAGCAGGTTAAAAGACAGGTTAGC
GGTGGCCGAAAAACGGGCGGAAACCCTTGCAAATGCTGGATTTTCTGCCTGTGGACAGCCCCTCAAATGT
CAATAGGTGCGCCCCTCATCTGTCAGCACTCTGCCCCTCAAGTGTCAAGGATCGCGCCCCTCATCTGTCA
GTAGTCGCGCCCCTCAAGTGTCAATACCGCAGGGCACTTATCCCCAGGCTTGTCCACATCATCTGTGGGA
AACTCGCGTAAAATCAGGCGTTTTCGCCGATTTGCGAGGCTGGCCAGCTCCACGTCGCCGGCCGAAATCG
AGCCTGCCCCTCATCTGTCAACGCCGCGCCGGGTGAGTCGGCCCCTCAAGTGTCAACGTCCGCCCCTCAT
CTGTCAGTGAGGGCCAAGTTTTCCGCGAGGTATCCACAACGCCGGCGGCCGCGGTGTCTCGCACACGGCT
TCGACGGCGTTTCTGGCGCGTTTGCAGGGCCATAGACGGCCGCCAGCCCAGCGGCGAGGGCAACCAGCCC
GGTGAGCGTCGCAAAGGCGCTCGGTCTTGCCTTGCTCGTCGGTGATGTACTTCACCAGCTCCGCGAAGTC
GCTCTTCTTGATGGAGCGCATGGGGACGTGCTTGGCAATCACGCGCACCCCCCGGCCGTTTTAGCGGCTA
AAAAAGTCATGGCTCTGCCCTCGGGCGGACCACGCCCATCATGACCTTGCCAAGCTCGTCCTGCTTCTCT
TCGATCTTCGCCAGCAGGGCGAGGATCGTGGCATCACCGAACCGCGCCGTGCGCGGGTCGTCGGTGAGCC
AGAGTTTCAGCAGGCCGCCCAGGCGGCCCAGGTCGCCATTGATGCGGGCCAGCTCGCGGACGTGCTCATA
GTCCACGACGCCCGTGATTTTGTAGCCCTGGCCGACGGCCAGCAGGTAGGCCGACAGGCTCATGCCGGCC
GCCGCCGCCTTTTCCTCAATCGCTCTTCGTTCGTCTGGAAGGCAGTACACCTTGATAGGTGGGCTGCCCT
TCCTGGTTGGCTTGGTTTCATCAGCCATCCGCTTGCCCTCATCTGTTACGCCGGCGGTAGCCGGCCAGCC
TCGCAGAGCAGGATTCCCGTTGAGCACCGCCAGGTGCGAATAAGGGACAGTGAAGAAGGAACACCCGCTC
GCGGGTGGGCCTACTTCACCTATCCTGCCCGGCTGACGCCGTTGGATACACCAAGGAAAGTCTACACGAA
CCCTTTGGCAAAATCCTGTATATCGTGCGAAAAAGGATGGATATACCGAAAAAATCGCTATAATGACCCC
GAAGCAGGGTTATGCAGCGGAAAAGCGCCACGCTTCCCGAAGGGAGAAAGGCGGACAGGTATCCGGTAAG
CGGCAGGGTCGGAACAGGAGAGCGCACGAGGGAGCTTCCAGGGGGAAACGCCTGGTATCTTTATAGTCCT
GTCGGGTTTCGCCACCTCTGACTTGAGCGTCGATTTTTGTGATGCTCGTCAGGGGGGCGGAGCCTATGGA
AAAACGCCAGCAACGCGGCCTTTTTACGGTTCCTGGCCTTTTGCTGGCCTTTTGCTCACATGTTCTTTCC
TGCGTTATCCCCTGATTCTGTGGATAACCGTATTACCGCCTTTGAGTGAGCTGATACCGCTCGCCGCAGC
CGAACGACCGAGCGCAGCGAGTCAGTGAGCGAGGAAGCGGAAGAGCGCCAGAAGGCCGCCAGAGAGGCCG
AGCGCGGCCGTGAGGCTTGGACGCTAGGGCAGGGCATGAAAAAGCCCGTAGCGGGCTGCTACGGGCGTCT
GACGCGGTGGAAAGGGGGAGGGGATGTTGTCTACATGGCTCTGCTGTAGTGAGTGGGTTGCGCTCCGGCA
GCGGTCCTGATCAATCGTCACCCTTTCTCGGTCCTTCAACGTTCCTGACAACGAGCCTCCTTTTCGCCAA
TCCATCGACAATCACCGCGAGTCCCTGCTCGAACGCTGCGTCCGGACCGGCTTCGTCGAAGGCGTCTATC
GCGGCCCGCAACAGCGGCGAGAGCGGAGCCTGTTCAACGGTGCCGCCGCGCTCGCCGGCATCGCTGTCGC
CGGCCTGCTCCTCAAGCACGGCCCCAACAGTGAAGTAGCTGATTGTCATCAGCGCATTGACGGCGTCCCC
GGCCGAAAAACCCGCCTCGCAGAGGAAGCGAAGCTGCGCGTCGGCCGTTTCCATCTGCGGTGCGCCCGGT
CGCGTGCCGGCATGGATGCGCGCGCCATCGCGGTAGGCGAGCAGCGCCTGCCTGAAGCTGCGGGCATTCC
CGATCAGAAATGAGCGCCAGTCGTCGTCGGCTCTCGGCACCGAATGCGTATGATTCTCCGCCAGCATGGC
TTCGGCCAGTGCGTCGAGCAGCGCCCGCTTGTTCCTGAAGTGCCAGTAAAGCGCCGGCTGCTGAACCCCC
AACCGTTCCGCCAGTTTGCGTGTCGTCAGACCGTCTACGCCGACCTCGTTCAACAGGTCCAGGGCGGCAC
GGATCACTGTATTCGGCTGCAACTTTGTCATGCTTGACACTTTATCACTGATAAACATAATATGTCCACC
AACTTATCAGTGATAAAGAATCCGCGCGTTCAATCGGACCAGCGGAGGCTGGTCCGGAGGCCAGACGTGA
AACCCAACATACCCCTGATCGTAATTCTGAGCACTGTCGCGCTCGACGCTGTCGGCATCGGCCTGATTAT
GCCGGTGCTGCCGGGCCTCCTGCGCGATCTGGTTCACTCGAACGACGTCACCGCCCACTATGGCATTCTG
CTGGCGCTGTATGCGTTGGTGCAATTTGCCTGCGCACCTGTGCTGGGCGCGCTGTCGGATCGTTTCGGGC
GGCGGCCAATCTTGCTCGTCTCGCTGGCCGGCGCCAGATCTGGGGAACCCTGTGGTTGGCATGCACATAC
AAATGGACGAACGGATAAACCTTTTCACGCCCTTTTAAATATCCGATTATTCTAATAAACGCTCTTTTCT
CTTAGGTTTACCCGCCAATATATCCTGTCAAACACTGATAGTTTAAACTGAAGGCGGGAAACGACAATCT
GATCATGAGCGGAGAATTAAGGGAGTCACGTTATGACCCCCGCCGATGACGCGGGACAAGCCGTTTTACG
TTTGGAACTGACAGAACCGCAACGTTGAAGGAGCCACTCAGCCAATTCCCATCTTGAAAGAAATATAGTT
TAAATATTTATTGATAAAATAACAAGTCAGGTATTATAGTCCAAGCAAAAACATAAATTTATTGATGCAA
GTTTAAATTCAGAAATATTTCAATAACTGATTATATCAGCTGGTACATTGCCGTAGATGAAAGACTGAGT
GCGATATTATGTGTAATACATAAATTGATGATATAGCTAGCTTAGCTCATCGGGGGATCTTCATCACATC
TCGGTGACGGGCAGGACCGGACGGGGCGGTACTGGCAGGCTGAAGTCCAGCTGCCAGAAACCCACGTCAT
GCCAGTTCCCGTGCTTGAAGCCGGCCGCCCGCAGCATGCCGCGGGGGGCATATCCGAGCGCCTCGTGCAT
GCGCACGCTCGGGTCGTTGGGCAGCCCGATGACAGCGACCACGCTCTTGAAGCCCTGTGCCTCCAGGGAC
TTCAGCAGGTGGGTGTAGAGCGTGGAGCCCAGTCCCGTCCGCTGGTGGCGGGGGGAGACGTACACGGTTG
ACTCGGCCGTCCAGTCGTAGGCGTTGCGTGCCTTCCAGGGGCCCGCGTAGGCGATGCCGGCGACCTCGCC
GTCCACCTCGGCGACGAGCCAGGGATAGCGCTCCCGCAGACGGACGAGGTCGTCCGTCCACTCCTGCGGT
TCCTGCGGCTCGGTACGGAAGTTGACCGTGCTTGTCTCGATGTAGTGGTTGACGATGGTGCAGACCGCCG
GCATGTCCGCCTCGGTGGCACGGCGGATGTCGGCCGGGCGTCGTTCTGGGCTCATGGTAATTGTAAATAG
TAATTGTAATGTTGTTGTTGTTTGTTGTTGTTGGTAATTGTTGTAAAAATAGAGCTATTATACTCGAATA
ATTCGCTAGAGTCGATTTGGTGTATCGAGATTGGTTATGAAATTCAGATGCTAGTGTAATGTATTGGTAA
TTTGGGAAGATATAATAGGAAGCAAGGCTATTTATCCATTTCTGAAAAGGCGAAATGGCGTCACCGCGAG
CGTCACGCGCATTCCGTTCTTGCTGTAAAGCGTTGTTTGGTACACTTTTGACTAGCGAGGCTTGGCGTGT
CAGCGTATCTATTCAAAAGTCGTTAATGGCTGCGGATCAAGAAAAAGTTGGAATAGAAACAGAATACCCG
CGAAATTCAGGCCCGGTTGCCATGTCCTACACGCCGAAATAAACGACCAAATTAGTAGAAAAATAAAAAC
TGACTCGGATACTTACGTCACGTCTTGCGCACTGATTTGAAAAATCTCAATATAAACAAAGACGGCCACA
AGAAAAAACCAAAACACCGATATTCATTAATCTTATCTAGTTTCTCAAAAAAATTCATATCTTCCACACG
TGAAAATGCCAATTTCTCAGACCTACCTCGGCTCTGCGAAGGCCCCCGCTGGTATCAAAAGTTTTTATTT
CATCCGACATGGCGCGACCGACCTCAACGAGAAGGAAATTGTCGTGAACGGTGAGAAGCTCTGGGGCGTG
CAAGGTTCCGGAACGAACATCGGTCTCAATGCAAAAGGGGAACGCCAGGCTCTGTTGGCCCAAGCTTGCA
TGCCTGCAGGTCGACTCTAGAGCCCGGGTACCACAAGTTTGTACAAAAAAGCAGGCTCCGCGGCCGCCCC
CTTCACCTTCACCACCTAAAAAGAGATTCAGTCTTGCTATTCTCACAACGTACATCGTCACAGACCATCT
ATGATTGGGTATTGAGACGTGTGATATCTACGTGGCCGTCTATAATTGGGTCGTTATTTGAGATTTTAAG
AGCTTGAGAAGGCTCGAGAATTGAGACTCGTCGGACAAAAAAACAGACGTGTCATGTCAACTACTGAAAA
TCTAGCGGACGTGTTTGAAAGTCAAAGCACGAACCTCTTTGGGGTCAGTATTTCCAAAACAACCATTTTA
GATTTCTAATTTTCTACTAGTAGTAGTAACCTATAAACTTATAGAGAGCTTGGTTTTACGGACTGTTTTT
CCTAGACCGTTCATGAACATTGTGTTCTTTGGTGGATAGATTTTGATTGGATATGAATACATGATCCGTG
TTTTTAGTGAGAGTTTAAGGATTCGATTATTCGAAGCAGGCTCATAGAGTGTGGCATCTCAAACGATGCA
CGGTCTTCCACAAAAACGCACATATATGGTCTTGAAGACTCATAATATTCGGATTGATAATAGTTTTTCT
TGAATATGATTGTTTTGGTGGATATGAAGAGGAATCTCAGAACATTGGATTTTCTTGGTGATGATATGAT
AATGGTATAGTTGGAAATACATATTTACTTCGTTTTGTAAAATGACAAAGCAAAATGTGTAAAAATCTCG
TCCAACTGTAAAAACCCCATGACTATATTTTAGTATCACTTTCTCTTGACATCATCACAGCAAACAAGAC
TCACGTAATTCCACAAAAGCTAAAATTTGTGTCTATCAAAGAGCCATGTGTACTAAAAGTACAAATGAAT
GGAATGTACTATGTGTTATGTACTATGTACTAACGGTATATCGACCAAACTCATAATTTCATGTTTAGTA
ATGCTTTTAATTTAATTTAAAATATATAGTTCCCCTAAACTAATCTTAGTCAGTTCATCGTACGTCTAAT
AAATTTTCATTTAATTGTGATGTTCTCGGGGATGGACACTCTAAAATATTAGTATTAGTGTACTTGTGAA
AGTAAAAGAGAGGTTTATAGATATTAAAACTTGCACGAATTGTACTAGGTATGAATGGTAGGTACTAGGT
TCTCTAACAAATGAAAAGAGTTGCAGCCTTTTTGAATTAATGTTTTGAACATACAAATTCGATTTTTCAG
CGGCTTTTTACATGTTTAATTAGCGACCGATAAGAATATGAAGAAAGATCCAACAATATAAATTTGACCT
TTCTTACTTATAATGTTGTTACTTGCATTTTTTGTTTGTTTTACATCTAATTTTAGAGAGCCTAAAATTA
GTTACAACTTACAAATATTTCATCATTTTGTTGTCCATATGATTGTACCTACATATTAGGCCTGAAATAA
ATAACCAATTTCGATATAGAATCGAATCTGTGTTGGTAAAAATATAATTCGTTTCATATACTAGTATTAG
TTAAAAATTAGACACCAAAATAAATACGAAAGCCCAAAAAACAAAAAAAGGCAAAACAGTTGAAGAAAAA
TAGTGGGAAAGACTCCTCTGAGCTACTCTCATTCGATTTTCCTCAGGCGATTTTGGTGTATGGTCGTCCC
TTTCACTGTATTTCTTAGTCAATAGCATCTTCTCCGATCATCGACGTCCGGAGATTTCTTCGGCCCTCTC
ATACTTGAGGTTTTGTACTCTTTACTCCCTCAAATTTTTCCAAAACTTGCGCTTCTTAGATTTGGGCGTC
TTCGTTATTTATTGTAAAATTCAGCTTTATGCCTCTTAGACTAGTTATAGATCGACGAATCAGTAAAATT
ACCTTCAAGGTGAATGGTCTCTAGGTATAGAGAATTTGTCAAAATGACGAATTTGATTGAAACATTGGTA
ACTTTTTTTAATCTCTTCGTTAGTTAGTTGAACTTATTGGTTTGGGGGGACCATTTGCTTTCATCGAAAA
CCCTAGCTTGCGAGGGAGGGACCTTGATTGGGATCGTAACCTAACTTACTGTCACTTTTTTTATCGTTCA
ATCTTTATTGCTGCAGATAGGTCCACTAATGGCTGAGCTTGCTGCCGTTTTCTTTGACATATAGTTAATT
CAATGTGTAAAGTTGTAAGCTTTTTAGTCTTTGGTTTTGAGGAAGTTAGTTAGGAACCTTCTCCAAGTAC
AAAGGAGGAATGGGTAGGGAAGGGTTTGCAATTACAATGTGTACATCGTGTTTCTTGACAAGTTACTGAT
AGATACTTTGGGGAAATTTTTGATTTGAGGAGTGTAGGACCAATTCAATAAATGCCACTTAGTTTTTGTG
TGATGGAGATGAGAAGATGAAAAGTAATACCCTTCCTCTCTTGCCCTTTTTGCTGGTCTGGGTGAAACAT
AGAAAAGTTTCTCTTGCTCAAGTTAATGATAAAAGGGTGAGAGCAATAAACGCTGATAAGCCTTGTCTGG
TCCTTGGAATTTTGAATTTTCTTTTTCTATCTTACTTATAGTATTGGTAGTTGAGGGTGTCGTCGATAAG
GTATCTATTTGCCTAGCCAGAGTTATATATAGGATTGATTGTCTAGTCTTTTCTTATATGATTTTTGTTC
TCATTTACTAATCAAAGTTCTGCAAACTTGTAGTTGTTGTAGGATTTGTTGCTCTGGCTCTGGTGGTAGG
TCTATGAAATCAACCCATATCGTGAATGGACTGCAACATGGTATCTTCGTCCCAGTGGGATTGGGAGCAT
TTGATCATGTCCAATCCGTCAAGGACTGAAGATGACAGCAAACAGCTACCTACTGAGTGGGAAATTGAAA
AAGGTGAAGGAATTGAATCTATAGTTCCACATTTCTCAGGCCTTGAGAGAGTCAGTAGTGGCTCTGCCAC
CAGCTTCTGGCACACTGCTGTATCGAAAAGCTCACAGTCGACCTCTATCAACTCATCATCTCCCGAAGCC
AAACGATGCAAGCTTGCATCAGAAAGTTCCCCTGGAGATTCTTGCAGCAACATAGACTTTGTCCAGGTGA
AGGCTCCCACAGCTCTCGAGGTATCCGTTGCCTCAGCTGAATCAGATCTTTGTTTAAAACTAGGAAAGCG
GACATACTCTGAAGAATACTGGGGTAGAAACAATAATGAAATTTCAGCGGTTTCTATGAAGTTGTTAACT
CCATCTGTTGTCGCTGGGAAATCCAAATTGTGTGGTCAGAGCATGCCAGTCCCGCGTTGCCAAATTGATG
GCTGTGAACTGGATCTCTCATCTGCTAAGGGTTATCATCGTAAGCACAAAGTCTGCGAAAAGCATTCAAA
GTGCCCAAAAGTTAGCGTGAGTGGCCTGGAACGTCGGTTCTGCCAACAGTGTAGCAGGTAAAACCGGTGG
TTATGTTCTGGCCTCAATAATTCTTAAGTTGCATTCTCTTTAGATTTTACTGTAGAGTGCCCATTCAGTT
TGATTGTGTCAAATCAACTTTTACATGCTCCTATTTATATTATACGGTAGAGAGTTGATCATGATTCTAA
TATTCAGGTTCCATGCTGTCTCTGAATTTGATGAGAAGAAACGAAGCTGCCGAAAACGTCTTTCTCATCA
TAATGCGAGGCGTCGTAAGCCACAAGGAGTATTTTCAATGAATCCCGAGAGGGTGTATGGTATGAACCTA
TACTGCAACTTGATGTAATCAATATTTCCTCAGGACTTTCCATCAGTCTCTACCACACGCACTCACACAT
ACACACACAATTCATTCATGGAAATCTAATGTAACGTGTTTACTCCTGCAGATCGAAGACAGCATACAAA
TATGTTGTGGAATGGGGTGTCCCTTAACGCGAGATCTGAAGAAATGTATGAATGGGGTAATAACACTTAT
GATACAAAGCCTAGACAAACGGAAAAAAGCTTTACTCTGAGCTTCCAGAGAGGTAATGGCTCTGAGGACC
AGCTGGTTGCTAGTAGCAGCCGTATGTTCTCTACATCTCAAACCTCAGGTGGGTTCCCAGCAGGAAAGTC
CAAGTTTCAACTTCATGGCGAAGGTTGGTATATGCACTTCTTCACTAGTCCTTTAATATGTGGAGGGAGT
AAATATCTGTTGATTTGATCTCTAGTCCTTAAACAATTGGTTAAATCTTTTGGCAGATGTGGGAGAATAC
TCAGGAGTCCTCCATGAATCTCAAGATATCCACCGTGCACTGTCATTGCTCTCAACCTCTTCGGATCCCC
TGGCCCAACCACATGTGCAGCCATTTTCTCTACTCTGTTCATATGATGTTGTACCAAAATAGATGAGTAA
GTAATGTGTAATTTGTAAACCTGTTACTCAGTTGGTGGATACTTTTCCAAACCTATGATAAAAACCTCGT
CCTAGATCCCGTTAAATGCCAAACTTTCGGCTACTATAACTATGTTATCGTTATCATTATCATTGTTTAA
CACCCTAGTAACAAAGTCATTGTCAACAAAACTCTATAAACAGTAAATATATCTATATACCTCGGATAGG
CTCTTCAATGTATCTCTCTGTATTGATAGCAAATCAAGGAGAAGCTGTAAGAGTAGGTAAATCTTTTCAA
CTAAGAAAGAGTTCCACTCTTTTTATGAACGTTAGCAACAGATGAAAATCAACAGAGTTTTAAGGATTTC
TAAGGGTCATTATCAAAATCAGGCGCTTTGTAATTTTAGCATAAAAATCTATACAAAATCAGTGTTGTAT
CAACTTGGTATCAGAGTAGTTACTGTCTGATGGGTTAGGCTGCAGTAGAAGATAAGAGACATCACAGAAA
AGAAAAAAACAATGAGAAGTGGGAAGAGAATAGAAGCCAAATTGAAAAGAGACACCAATTAATGATTGTG
AAAGGCTTTTGAAGGAAAGAGACACCCATTCCATGATTGTTGAAAGATCAAAGAGTAAAAAGAAATAGAA
AGTTGAAAGATGACAAGTTTTGGAGGTTTTAAGTACAAACCTATAGAGGGGACCAAATTACATATCAATT
TCATATGGAGAGAGACTCCAAACGACAAAGCCTGATGAGTATGAAGGGGTGTAAATTAATAGAAAGAACC
ATGTGTCTATGGGATTGATGTTGAAGTCAAATAGAAAAAGAAGACAAGGATTGAAATTAATGTATCTTGT
CACCATGTGGTCTGTGAGAAATTGTTGTCGCTTGCTATAGCAGTTATGAGGAACTTCTTGACAAAATGGA
GGAGACAAAAGGCTAGGAACCAATACAAGAACATGCACAGTACAAAAATCAAGCAGAGATCATTTCTTAG
TCAGATTTTATTTCTCAGACTTGAACTCCTCCAATATTGTGGGAAGCACCTTAAGGAGTGAAGTAGGAAA
GAGCATGCTATAAAAGTGCCTACCAAGTGTTTCATAAGAGGAGGTGTCCTTGCAAGATTTTCTTAGTTGG
TGAAACTTCCACAAAAGTGCTCATCGAGTGTATGTTGGTTCTCCATTCATTTTAACGGTTTTGTGTATTC
CTCCTTCTGACTTTCCAAGTTTTGGGAATTCAACTTATTATTCAACTGCACTAACCAAACCCAAGGGTGG
GCGCGCCGACCCAGCTTTC
