>Addgene plasmid #27387 | 6mSPL11F15R14::pBIB-BAS (6mSPL11) | addgene partial sequence | sequence record 33755 | 27387 with SPL11-F2 5'-CCAGCAGGAAAGTCCAAGTT
TAGTCCTTTAATATGTGGAGGGAGTAAATATCTGTTGATTTGATCTCTAGTCCTTAAACAATTGGTTAAA
TCTTTTGGCANATGTGGGANAATACTCAGGAGTCCTCCATGAATCTCAAGATATCCACCGTGCACTGTCA
TTGCTCTCAACCTCTTCGGATCCCCTGGCCCAACCACATGTGNAGCCATTTTCTCTACTCTGTTCATATG
ATGTTGTACCAAAATAGATGAGTAAGTAATGTGTAATTTGTAAACCTGTTACTCAGTTGGTGGATACTTT
TCCAAACCTATGATAAAAACCTCGTCCTANATCCCGTTAAATGCCAAACTTTCGGCTACTATAACTATGT
TATCGTTATCATTATCATTGTTTAACACCCTAGTAACAAAGTCATTGTCAACAAAACTCTATAAACAGTA
AATATATCTATATACCTCGGATAGGCTCTTCAATGTATCTCTCTGTATTGATAGCAAATCAAGGAGAAGC
TGTAAGAGTAGGTAAATCTTTTCAACTAAGAAAGAGTTCCACTCTTTTTATGAACGTTAGCAACAGATGA
AAATCAACAGAGTTTT
