>Addgene plasmid #27387 | 6mSPL11F15R14::pBIB-BAS (6mSPL11) | addgene partial sequence | sequence record 33756 | 27387 with pBIB-F1 (CCGGGTACCACAAGTT)
CGCGGCGCCCCTTCACCTTCACCACCTAAAAAGAGATTCAGTCTTGCTATTCTCACAACGTACATCGTCA
CAGACCATCTATGATTGGGTATTGAGACGTGTGATATCTACGTGGCCGTCTATAATTGGGTCGTTACTTT
GAGATTTTAAGAGCTTGAGAAGGCTCGAGAATTGAGACTCGTCGGACAAAAAAACAGACGTGTCATGTCA
ACTACTGAAAATCTAGCGGACGTGTTTGAAAGTCAAAGCACGAACCTCTTTGGGGTCAGTATTTCCAAAA
CAACCATTTTAGATTTCTAA
