>Addgene plasmid #27387 | 6mSPL11F15R14::pBIB-BAS (6mSPL11) | addgene partial sequence | sequence record 33757 | 27387 with M13pUC-fwd
GTATTAAATGTATAATTGCGGGACTCTAATCATAAAAACCCATCTCATAAATAACGTCATGCATTACATG
TTAATTATTACATGCTTAACGTAATTCAACAGAAATTATATGATAATCATCGCAAGACCGGCAACAGGAT
TCAATCTTAAGAAACTTTATTGCCAAATGTTTGAACGATCGGGGAAATTCGAGCTCACCACTTTGTACAA
GAAAGCTGGGTCGGCGCGCCCACCCTTGGGTTTGGTTAGTGCAGTTGAATAATAAGTTGAATTCCCAAAA
CTTGGAAAGTCAGAAGGAGGAATACACAAAACCGTTAAAATGAATGGAGAACCAACATACACTCGATGAG
CACTTTTGTGGAAGTTTCACCAACTAAGAAAATCTTGCAAGGACACCTCCTCTTATGAAACACTTGGTAG
GCACTTTTATAGCATGCTCTTTCCTACTTCACTCCTTAAGGTGCTTCCCACAATATTGGAGGAGTTCAAG
TCTGAGAAATAAAATCTGACTAAGAAATGATCTCTGCTTGATTTTTGTACTGTGCATGTTCTTGTATTGG
TTCCTAGCCTTTTGTCTCCTCCATTTTGTCAAGAAGTTCCTCATAACTGCTATAGCAAGCGACAACAATT
TCTCACAGACCACAT
